>Addgene plasmid #173422 | RVD-TT7 | addgene full sequence | sequence record 360963 | Addgene NGS Result
GGCCAGGAACCGTAAAAAGGCCGCGTTGCTGGCGTTTTTCCATAGGCTCCGCCCCCCTGACGAGCATCAC
AAAAATCGACGCTCAAGTCAGAGGTGGCGAAACCCGACAGGACTATAAAGATACCAGGCGTTTCCCCCTG
GAAGCTCCCTCGTGCGCTCTCCTGTTCCGACCCTGCCGCTTACCGGATACCTGTCCGCCTTTCTCCCTTC
GGGAAGCGTGGCGCTTTCTCATAGCTCACGCTGTAGGTATCTCAGTTCGGTGTAGGTCGTTCGCTCCAAG
CTGGGCTGTGTGCACGAACCCCCCGTTCAGCCCGACCGCTGCGCCTTATCCGGTAACTATCGTCTTGAGT
CCAACCCGGTAAGACACGACTTATCGCCACTGGCAGCAGCCACTGGTAACAGGATTAGCAGAGCGAGGTA
TGTAGGCGGTGCTACAGAGTTCTTGAAGTGGTGGCCTAACTACGGCTACACTAGAAGAACAGTATTTGGT
ATCTGCGCTCTGCTGAAGCCAGTTACCTTCGGAAAAAGAGTTGGTAGCTCTTGATCCGGCAAACAAACCA
CCGCTGGTAGCGGTGGTTTTTTTGTTTGCAAGCAGCAGATTACGCGCAGAAAAAAAGGATCTCAAGAAGA
TCCTTTGATCTTTTCTACGGGGTCTGACGCTCAGTGGAACGACGCGTAACTCACGTTAAGGGATTTTGGT
CATGGGTGGCTCGACCAGATATGGTCTCAACTTGCAATCGCTACAACTTGCTCGGGCGTCAGGCCGTGGG
CTTGACAGAGAACTGGTAGAAGGCGCTGAACAGTCTCAAGAGCCTGTTTGCCACCCCCATTACTAGCAAT
CGCTACAACTTGCTCGGGCGTCAGGCCGTGGGCTTGACAGAGAACTGGTAGAAGGCGCTGAACAGTCTCA
AGAGCCTGTTTGCCACCCCCATTACTGGCTCGAGACCAGCTTTGGTCTAGAGGAGGCATGATGATATATT
TTTATCTTGTGCAATGTAACATCAGAGATTTTGAGACACGGGCCAGAGCTGCCAGGAAACAGCTATGACC
ATGTAATACGACTCACTATAGGGGATATTTTATTTTCTCCCAATCAGGCTTGATCCCCAGTAAGTCAAAA
AATAGCTCGACATACTGTTCTTCCCCGATCAAGGGTTGGTTTGCGCATTCACAGTTCTCCGCAAGAATTG
ATTGGCTCCAATTCTTGGAGTGGTGAATCCGTTAGCGAGGTGCCGCCGGCTTCCATTCAGGTCGAGGTGG
CCCGGCTCCATGCACCGCGACGCAACGCGGGGAGGCAGACAAGGTATAGGGCGGCGCCTACAATCCATGC
CAACCCGTTCCATGTGCTCGCCGAGGCGGCATAAATCGCCGTGACGATCAGCGGTCCAATGATCGAAGTT
AGGCTGGTAAGAGCCGCGAGCGATCCTTGAAGCTGTCCCTGATGGTCGTCATCTACCTGCCTGGACAGCA
TGGCCTGCAACGCGGGCATCCCGATGCCGCCGGAAGCGAGAAGAATCATAATGGGGAAGGCCATCCAGCC
TCGCGTCGCGAACGCCAGCAAGACGTAGCCCAGCGCGTCGGCCGCCATGCCGGCGATAATGGCCTGCTTC
TCGCCGAAACGTTTGGTGGCGGGACCAGTGACGAAGGCTTGAGCGAGGGCGTGCAAGATTCCGAATACCG
CAAGCGACAGGCCGATCATCGTCGCGCTCCAGCGAAAGCGGTCCTCGCCGAAAATGACCCAGAGCGCTGC
CGGCACCTGTCCTACGAGTTGCATGATAAAGAAGACAGTCATAAGTGCGGCGACGATAGTCATGCCCCGC
GCCCACCGGAAGGAGCTGACTGGGTTGAAGGCTCTCAAGGGCATGGGTCGGCGCTCTCCCTTATGCGACT
CCTGCATTAGGAAGCAGCCCAGTAGTAGGTTGAGGCCGTTGAGCACCGCCGCCGCAAGGAATGGTGCATG
TAAGGAGATGGCGCCCAACAGTCCCCCGGCCACGGGGCCTGCCACCATACCCACGCCGAAACAAGCGCTC
ATGAGCCCGAAGTGGCGAGCCCGATCTTCCCCATCGGTGATGTCGGCGATATAGGCGCCAGCAACCGCAC
CTGTGGCGCCGGTGATGCCGGCCACGATGCGTCCGGCGTAGAGAATCCACAGGACGGGTGTGGTCGCCAT
GATCGCGTAGTCGATAGTGGCTCCAAGTAGCGAAGCGAGCAGGACTGGGCGGCGGCCAAAGCGGTCGGAC
AGTGCTCCGAGAACGGGTGCGCATAGAAATTGCATCAACGCATATAGCGCTAGCAGCACGCCATAGTGAC
TGGCGATGCTGTCGGAATGGACGATATCCCGCAAGAGGCCCGGCAGTACCGGCATAACCAAGCCTATGCC
TACAGCATCCAGGGTGACGGTGCCGAGGATGACGATGAGCGCATTGTTAGATTTCATACACGGTGCCTGA
CTGCGTTAGCAATTTAACTGTGATAAACTACCGCATTAAAGCTAATCGATGATAAGCTGTCAAACATGAG
AATTAATTCATGTTCTTTCCTGCGTTATCCCCTGATTCTGTGGATAACGCAGGAAAGAACATGTGAGCAA
AAGGCCAGCAAAA
Features (pLannotate 1.2.2; 6 found; start..end, strand, type, name):
     37..625     -  rep_origin     ori: high-copy-number ColE1/pMB1/pBR322/pUC origin of replication
   1054..1072    +  promoter       T7 promoter: promoter for bacteriophage T7 RNA polymerase
   1075..1149    -  CDS            KanR (fragment): aminoglycoside phosphotransferase; aphA-3; confers resistance to kanamycin
   1247..2437    -  CDS            TcR: tetracycline efflux protein; tet; confers resistance to tetracycline
   2485..2513    -  promoter       tet promoter: E. coli promoter for tetracycline efflux protein gene
   2529..2568    +  rep_origin     RSF ori (fragment): Plasmids containing the RSF 1030 origin of replication can be propagated in E. coli cells that contain additional plasmids with compatible origins.
