[The description below was written by a language model from this plasmid's Addgene catalogue record and pLannotate feature annotations shown in this document.]
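Description:
RVD-TT7 is a small (about 2.6 kb) bacterial cloning plasmid that serves as one module in a library for one-step assembly of custom TALE repeat arrays. It is built on a tetracycline-resistant "T vector" backbone, into whose TA cloning site the module was inserted. The synthetic insert is a dimer of two TALE repeats, both carrying the NG repeat-variable diresidue (RVD), which in the TALE code recognises thymine. The dimer is designated for position 7 in the assembled array, so the name reflects a T-T dinucleotide unit at that slot. The record does not state which restriction enzymes or overhangs are used to release and order the modules.

The plasmid is propagated in E. coli as a high-copy construct through a ColE1/pUC-type origin. It is selected with tetracycline via the TcR efflux protein gene, driven by its native tet promoter. The automated annotation also picks up a T7 promoter and short fragments of a kanamycin resistance gene and an RSF origin. The two fragments appear to be non-functional remnants of backbone construction rather than working parts. The RVD dimer itself is not annotated in the feature table, which covers only backbone elements. There are no eukaryotic expression elements, so the plasmid acts purely as a parts donor.

In use, it is combined with other position-specific dimer modules to build DNA-binding arrays of chosen sequence specificity. These arrays go into TALE-based tools, notably DdCBEs, the DddA-derived cytosine base editors used for mitochondrial DNA editing. The associated work applied these editors to modelling mitochondrial diseases in zebrafish.
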