Addgene plasmid #173422: RVD-TT7
Purpose: One-step assembly of custom RVD arrays to construct DdCBE, TALE, etc.
Depositing lab: Bin Shen. Depositing organization: Nanjing Medical University. Publication: Precision modeling of mitochondrial diseases in zebrafish via DdCBE-mediated mtDNA base editing. Guo J, Zhang X, Chen X, Sun H, Dai Y, Wang J, Qian X, Tan L, Lou X, Shen B. Cell Discov. 2021 Sep 3;7(1):78. doi: 10.1038/s41421-021-00307-9. PubMed 34480028.
Backbone
  Vector backbone: TetR T vector
  Vector type: Unspecified
Growth in bacteria
  Bacterial resistance: Tetracycline, 10 μg/mL
  Growth temperature: 37°C
  Growth strain: DH5alpha
  Copy number: High Copy
Gene/Insert
  Gene/Insert name: NG-NG dimer RVD at Position7
  Species: Synthetic
  Mutation: no
  Cloning method: Restriction Enzyme; 5′ cloning site Unknown (unknown if destroyed)
Terms and licenses: Academic/Nonprofit Terms; Industry Terms: Not Available to Industry
Depositor comments: RVD is inserted into TA site of TetR T vector
How to cite: RVD-TT7 was a gift from Bin Shen (Addgene plasmid # 173422 ; http://n2t.net/addgene:173422 ; RRID:Addgene_173422)
