>Addgene plasmid #173422 | RVD-TT7 | depositor partial sequence | sequence record 336377 | RVD flanked by two Bsa I sites
GGTCTCGAGCCAGTAATGGGGGTGGCAAACAGGCTCTTGAGACTGTTCAGCGCCTTCTACCAGTTCTCTG
TCAAGCCCACGGCCTGACGCCCGAGCAAGTTGTAGCGATTGCTAGTAATGGGGGTGGCAAACAGGCTCTT
GAGACTGTTCAGCGCCTTCTACCAGTTCTCTGTCAAGCCCACGGCCTGACGCCCGAGCAAGTTGTAGCGA
TTGCAAGTTGAGACC
